>Addgene plasmid #226389 | pcDNA3.1(-).TagRFP.T-2A-V5-S199D.Tau2N4R-WPRE | addgene full sequence | sequence record 450754 | Addgene NGS Result
GACGGATCGGGAGATCTCCCGATCCCCTATGGTGCACTCTCAGTACAATCTGCTCTGATGCCGCATAGTT
AAGCCAGTATCTGCTCCCTGCTTGTGTGTTGGAGGTCGCTGAGTAGTGCGCGAGCAAAATTTAAGCTACA
ACAAGGCAAGGCTTGACCGACAATTGCATGAAGAATCTGCTTAGGGTTAGGCGTTTTGCGCTGCTTCGCG
ATGTACGGGCCAGATATACGCGTTGACATTGATTATTGACTAGTTATTAATAGTAATCAATTACGGGGTC
ATTAGTTCATAGCCCATATATGGAGTTCCGCGTTACATAACTTACGGTAAATGGCCCGCCTGGCTGACCG
CCCAACGACCCCCGCCCATTGACGTCAATAATGACGTATGTTCCCATAGTAACGCCAATAGGGACTTTCC
ATTGACGTCAATGGGTGGAGTATTTACGGTAAACTGCCCACTTGGCAGTACATCAAGTGTATCATATGCC
AAGTACGCCCCCTATTGACGTCAATGACGGTAAATGGCCCGCCTGGCATTATGCCCAGTACATGACCTTA
TGGGACTTTCCTACTTGGCAGTACATCTACGTATTAGTCATCGCTATTACCATGGTGATGCGGTTTTGGC
AGTACATCAATGGGCGTGGATAGCGGTTTGACTCACGGGGATTTCCAAGTCTCCACCCCATTGACGTCAA
TGGGAGTTTGTTTTGGCACCAAAATCAACGGGACTTTCCAAAATGTCGTAACAACTCCGCCCCATTGACG
CAAATGGGCGGTAGGCGTGTACGGTGGGAGGTCTATATAAGCAGAGCTCTCTGGCTAACTAGAGAACCCA
CTGCTTACTGGCTTATCGAAATTAATACGACTCACTATAGGGAGACCCAAGCTGGCTAGCGTTTAAACGG
GCCCTCTAGACTCGAGCTCAAGCTTCGAATTCTGCAGTCGACGGTACCGCGGGCCCGGGATCCACCGGTC
GCCACCATGGTGTCTAAGGGCGAAGAGCTGATTAAGGAGAACATGCACATGAAGCTGTACATGGAGGGCA
CCGTGAACAACCACCACTTCAAGTGCACATCCGAGGGCGAAGGCAAGCCCTACGAGGGCACCCAGACCAT
GAGAATCAAGGTGGTCGAGGGCGGCCCTCTCCCCTTCGCCTTCGACATCCTGGCTACCAGCTTCATGTAC
GGCAGCAGAACCTTCATCAACCACACCCAGGGCATCCCCGACTTCTTTAAGCAGTCCTTCCCTGAGGGCT
TCACATGGGAGAGAGTCACCACATACGAAGACGGGGGCGTGCTGACCGCTACCCAGGACACCAGCCTCCA
GGACGGCTGCCTCATCTACAACGTCAAGATCAGAGGGGTGAACTTCCCATCCAACGGCCCTGTGATGCAG
AAGAAAACACTCGGCTGGGAGGCCAACACCGAGATGCTGTACCCCGCTGACGGCGGCCTGGAAGGCAGAA
CCGACATGGCCCTGAAGCTCGTGGGCGGGGGCCACCTGATCTGCAACTTCAAGACCACATACAGATCCAA
GAAACCCGCTAAGAACCTCAAGATGCCCGGCGTCTACTATGTGGACCACAGACTGGAAAGAATCAAGGAG
GCCGACAAAGAGACCTACGTCGAGCAGCACGAGGTGGCTGTGGCCAGATACTGCGACCTCCCTAGCAAAC
TGGGGCACAAACTTAATGGCATGGACGAGCTGTACAAGGGTACCGGCGAGGGCAGAGGAAGTCTGCTAAC
ATGCGGTGACGTCGAGGAGAATCCTGGCCCAACCGGTAAAGGTAAGCCTATCCCTAACCCTCTCCTCGGT
CTCGATTCTACGACTAGTGCTGAGCCCCGCCAGGAGTTCGAAGTGATGGAAGATCACGCTGGGACGTACG
GGTTGGGGGACAGGAAAGATCAGGGGGGCTACACCATGCACCAAGACCAAGAGGGTGACACGGACGCTGG
CCTGAAAGAATCTCCCCTGCAGACCCCCACTGAGGACGGATCTGAGGAACCGGGCTCTGAAACCTCTGAT
GCTAAGAGCACTCCAACAGCGGAAGATGTGACAGCACCCTTAGTGGATGAGGGAGCTCCCGGCAAGCAGG
CTGCCGCGCAGCCCCACACGGAGATCCCAGAAGGAACCACAGCTGAAGAAGCAGGCATTGGAGACACCCC
CAGCCTGGAAGACGAAGCTGCTGGTCACGTGACCCAAGCTCGCATGGTCAGTAAAAGCAAAGACGGGACT
GGAAGCGATGACAAAAAAGCCAAGGGGGCTGATGGTAAAACGAAGATCGCCACACCGCGGGGAGCAGCCC
CTCCAGGCCAGAAGGGCCAGGCCAACGCCACCAGGATTCCAGCAAAAACCCCGCCCGCTCCAAAGACACC
ACCCAGCTCTGGTGAACCTCCAAAATCAGGGGATCGCAGCGGCTACAGCGATCCCGGCTCCCCAGGCACT
CCCGGCAGCCGCTCCCGCACCCCGTCCCTTCCAACCCCACCCACCCGGGAGCCCAAGAAGGTGGCAGTGG
TCCGTACTCCACCCAAGTCGCCGTCTTCCGCCAAGAGCCGCCTG
[387 nt withheld, positions 2565-2951]
ACCCACAAGCTGACCTTCCGCGAGAACGCCAAAGCCAAGACAGACCACGGGGCGGAGATCGTGTACAAGT
CGCCAGTGGTGTCTGGGGACACGTCTCCACGGCATCTCAGCAATGTCTCCTCCACCGGCAGCATCGACAT
GGTAGACTCGCCCCAGCTCGCCACGCTAGCTGACGAGGTGTCTGCCTCCCTGGCCAAGCAGGGTTTGTAG
GGATCCGATTATCGATAATCAACCTCTGGATTACAAAATTTGTGAAAGATTGACTGGTATTCTTAACTAT
GTTGCTCCTTTTACGCTATGTGGATACGCTGCTTTAATGCCTTTGTATCATGCTATTGCTTCCCGTATGG
CTTTCATTTTCTCCTCCTTGTATAAATCCTGGTTGCTGTCTCTTTATGAGGAGTTGTGGCCCGTTGTCAG
GCAACGTGGCGTGGTGTGCACTGTGTTTGCTGACGCAACCCCCACTGGTTGGGGCATTGCCACCACCTGT
CAGCTCCTTTCCGGGACTTTCGCTTTCCCCCTCCCTATTGCCACGGCGGAACTCATCGCCGCCTGCCTTG
CCCGCTGCTGGACAGGGGCTCGGCTGTTGGGCACTGACAATTCCGTGGTGTTGTCGGGGAAATCATCGTC
CTTTCCTTGGCTGCTCGCCTGTGTTGCCACCTGGATTCTGCGCGGGACGCCCTTCTGCTACGTCCCTTCG
GCCCTCAATCCAGCGGACCTTCCTTCCCGCGGCCTGCTGCCGGCTCTGCGGCCTCTTCCGCGTCTTCGCC
TTCGCCCTCAGACGAGTCGGATCTCCCTTTGGGCCGCCTCCCCGCATCGATACCGTCGACGATATCTGCA
GAATTCCACCACACTGGACTAGTGGATCCGAGCTCGGTACCAAGCTTAAGTTTAAACCGCTGATCAGCCT
CGACTGTGCCTTCTAGTTGCCAGCCATCTGTTGTTTGCCCCTCCCCCGTGCCTTCCTTGACCCTGGAAGG
TGCCACTCCCACTGTCCTTTCCTAATAAAATGAGGAAATTGCATCGCATTGTCTGAGTAGGTGTCATTCT
ATTCTGGGGGGTGGGGTGGGGCAGGACAGCAAGGGGGAGGATTGGGAAGACAATAGCAGGCATGCTGGGG
ATGCGGTGGGCTCTATGGCTTCTGAGGCGGAAAGAACCAGCTGGGGCTCTAGGGGGTATCCCC
[124 nt withheld, positions 4135-4258]
C
[91 nt withheld, positions 4260-4350]
A
[49 nt withheld, positions 4352-4400]
CCTTTGACGTTGGAGTCCACGTTCTTT
[37 nt withheld, positions 4428-4464]
ACCCTATCTCGGTCTATTCTTTTGATTTATAAGGGATTTTGCCGATTTCGGCCTATTGGTTAAAAAATGA
GCTGATTTAACAAAAATTTAACGCGAATTAATTCTGTGGAATGTGTGTCAGTTAGGGTGTGGAAAGTCCC
CAGGCTCCCCAGCAGGCAGAAGTATGCAAAGCATGCATCTCAATTAGTCAGCAACCAGGTGTGGAAAGTC
CCCAGGCTCCCCAGCAGGCAGAAGTATGCAAAGCATGCATCTCAATTAGTCAGCAACCATAGTCCCGCCC
CTAACTCCGCCCATCCCGCCCCTAACTCCGCCCAGTTCCGCCCATTCTCCGCCCCATGGCTGACTAATTT
TTTTTATTTATGCAGAGGCCGAGGCCGCCTCTGCCTCTGAGCTATTCCAGAAGTAGTGAGGAGGCTTTTT
TGGAGGCCTAGGCTTTTGCAAAAAGCTCCCGGGAGCTTGTATATCCATTTTCGGATCTGATCAAGAGACA
GGATGAGGATCGTTTCGCATGATTGAACAAGATGGATTGCACGCAGGTTCTCCGGCCGCTTGGGTGGAGA
GGCTATTCGGCTATGACTGGGCACAACAGACAATCGGCTGCTCTGATGCCGCCGTGTTCCGGCTGTCAGC
GCAGGGGCGCCCGGTTCTTTTTGTCAAGACCGACCTGTCCGGTGCCCTGAATGAACTGCAGGACGAGGCA
GCGCGGCTATCGTGGCTGGCCACGACGGGCGTTCCTTGCGCAGCTGTGCTCGACGTTGTCACTGAAGCGG
GAAGGGACTGGCTGCTATTGGGCGAAGTGCCGGGGCAGGATCTCCTGTCATCTCACCTTGCTCCTGCCGA
GAAAGTATCCATCATGGCTGATGCAATGCGGCGGCTGCATACGCTTGATCCGGCTACCTGCCCATTCGAC
CACCAAGCGAAACATCGCATCGAGCGAGCACGTACTCGGATGGAAGCCGGTCTTGTCGATCAGGATGATC
TGGACGAAGAGCATCAGGGGCTCGCGCCAGCCGAACTGTTCGCCAGGCTCAAGGCGCGCATGCCCGACGG
CGAGGATCTCGTCGTGACCCATGGCGATGCCTGCTTGCCGAATATCATGGTGGAAAATGGCCGCTTTTCT
GGATTCATCGACTGTGGCCGGCTGGGTGTGGCGGACCGCTATCAGGACATAGCGTTGGCTACCCGTGATA
TTGCTGAAGAGCTTGGCGGCGAATGGGCTGACCGCTTCCTCGTGCTTTACGGTATCGCCGCTCCCGATTC
GCAGCGCATCGCCTTCTATCGCCTTCTTGACGAGTTCTTCTGAGCGGGACTCTGGGGTTCGAAATGACCG
ACCAAGCGACGCCCAACCTGCCATCACGAGATTTCGATTCCACCGCCGCCTTCTATGAAAGGTTGGGCTT
CGGAATCGTTTTCCGGGACGCCGGCTGGATGATCCTCCAGCGCGGGGATCTCATGCTGGAGTTCTTCGCC
CACCCCAACTTGTTTATTGCAGCTTATAATGGTTACAAATAAAGCAATAGCATCACAAATTTCACAAATA
AAGCATTTTTTTCACTGCATTCTAGTTGTGGTTTGTCCAAACTCATCAATGTATCTTATCATGTCTGTAT
ACCGTCGACCTCTAGCTAGAGCTTGGCGTAATCATGGTCATAGCTGTTTCCTGTGTGAAATTGTTATCCG
CTCACAATTCCACACAACATACGAGCCGGAAGCATAAAGTGTAAAGCCTGGGGTGCCTAATGAGTGAGCT
AACTCACATTAATTGCGTTGCGCTCACTGCCCGCTTTCCAGTCGGGAAACCTGTCGTGCCAGCTGCATTA
ATGAATCGGCCAACGCGCGGGGAGAGGCGGTTTGCGTATTGGGCGCTCTTCCGCTTCCTCGCTCACTGAC
TCGCTGCGCTCGGTCGTTCGGCTGCGGCGAGCGGTATCAGCTCACTCAAAGGCGGTAATACGGTTATCCA
CAGAATCAGGGGATAACGCAGGAAAGAACATGTGAGCAAAAGGCCAGCAAAAGGCCAGGAACCGTAAAAA
GGCCGCGTTGCTGGCGTTTTTCCATAGGCTCCGCCCCCCTGACGAGCATCACAAAAATCGACGCTCAAGT
CAGAGGTGGCGAAACCCGACAGGACTATAAAGATACCAGGCGTTTCCCCCTGGAAGCTCCCTCGTGCGCT
CTCCTGTTCCGACCCTGCCGCTTACCGGATACCTGTCCGCCTTTCTCCCTTCGGGAAGCGTGGCGCTTTC
TCATAGCTCACGCTGTAGGTATCTCAGTTCGGTGTAGGTCGTTCGCTCCAAGCTGGGCTGTGTGCACGAA
CCCCCCGTTCAGCCCGACCGCTGCGCCTTATCCGGTAACTATCGTCTTGAGTCCAACCCGGTAAGACACG
ACTTATCGCCACTGGCAGCAGCCACTGGTAACAGGATTAGCAGAGCGAGGTATGTAGGCGGTGCTACAGA
GTTCTTGAAGTGGTGGCCTAACTACGGCTACACTAGAAGAACAGTATTTGGTATCTGCGCTCTGCTGAAG
CCAGTTACCTTCGGAAAAAGAGTTGGTAGCTCTTGATCCGGCAAACAAACCACCGCTGGTAGCGGTGGTT
TTTTTGTTTGCAAGCAGCAGATTACGCGCAGAAAAAAAGGATCTCAAGAAGATCCTTTGATCTTTTCTAC
GGGGTCTGACGCTCAGTGGAACGAAAACTCACGTTAAGGGATTTTGGTCATGAGATTATCAAAAAGGATC
TTCACCTAGATCCTTTTAAATTAAAAATGAAGTTTTAAATCAATCTAAAGTATATATGAGTAAACTTGGT
CTGACAGTTACCAATGCTTAATCAGTGAGGCACCTATCTCAGCGATCTGTCTATTTCGTTCATCCATAGT
TGCCTGACTCCCCGTCGTGTAGATAACTACGATACGGGAGGGCTTACCATCTGGCCCCAGTGCTGCAATG
ATACCGCGAGACCCACGCTCACCGGCTCCAGATTTATCAGCAATAAACCAGCCAGCCGGAAGGGCCGAGC
GCAGAAGTGGTCCTGCAACTTTATCCGCCTCCATCCAGTCTATTAATTGTTGCCGGGAAGCTAGAGTAAG
TAGTTCGCCAGTTAATAGTTTGCGCAACGTTGTTGCCATTGCTACAGGCATCGTGGTGTCACGCTCGTCG
TTTGGTATGGCTTCATTCAGCTCCGGTTCCCAACGATCAAGGCGAGTTACATGATCCCCCATGTTGTGCA
AAAAAGCGGTTAGCTCCTTCGGTCCTCCGATCGTTGTCAGAAGTAAGTTGGCCGCAGTGTTATCACTCAT
GGTTATGGCAGCACTGCATAATTCTCTTACTGTCATGCCATCCGTAAGATGCTTTTCTGTGACTGGTGAG
TACTCAACCAAGTCATTCTGAGAATAGTGTATGCGGCGACCGAGTTGCTCTTGCCCGGCGTCAATACGGG
ATAATACCGCGCCACATAGCAGAACTTTAAAAGTGCTCATCATTGGAAAACGTTCTTCGGGGCGAAAACT
CTCAAGGATCTTACCGCTGTTGAGATCCAGTTCGATGTAACCCACTCGTGCACCCAACTGATCTTCAGCA
TCTTTTACTTTCACCAGCGTTTCTGGGTGAGCAAAAACAGGAAGGCAAAATGCCGCAAAAAAGGGAATAA
GGGCGACACGGAAATGTTGAATACTCATACTCTTCCTTTTTCAATATTATTGAAGCATTTATCAGGGTTA
TTGTCTCATGAGCGGATACATATTTGAATGTATTTAGAAAAATAAACAAATAGGGGTTCCGCGCACATTT
CCCCGAAAAGTGCCACCTGACGTC
Features (pLannotate 1.2.2; 24 found; start..end, strand, type, name):
     28..80      -  misc_feature   bom (fragment): basis of mobility region from pBR322
    235..614     +  enhancer       CMV enhancer: human cytomegalovirus immediate early enhancer
    615..818     +  promoter       CMV promoter: human cytomegalovirus (CMV) immediate early promoter
    814..847     +  LTR            5' LTR (truncated) (fragment): truncated 5' long terminal repeat (LTR) from HIV-1
    863..881     +  promoter       T7 promoter: promoter for bacteriophage T7 RNA polymerase
    921..973     +  misc_feature   MCS: multiple cloning site
    987..1718    +  CDS            TagRFP-T: TagRFP-T is a basic (constitutively fluorescent) red fluorescent protein published in 2008, derived from Entacmaea quadricolor. It has low acid sensitivity.
   1791..1832    +  CDS            V5 tag: epitope tag from simian virus 5
   1839..3158    +  CDS            MAPT (sequence partly withheld): TAU_SPECI - Experimental evidence at protein level: Swiss-Prot protein existence level 1. Promotes microtubule assembly and stability, and might be involved in the establishment and maintenance of neuronal polarity. The C-terminus binds axonal microtubules while the N-terminus binds neural plasma membrane components, suggesting that tau functions as a linker protein between both. Axonal polarity is predetermined by tau localization (in the neuronal cell) in the domain of the cell body defined by the centrosome. The short isoforms allow plasticity of the cytoskeleton whereas the longer isoforms
   3178..3766    +  misc_feature   WPRE: woodchuck hepatitis virus posttranscriptional regulatory element
   3865..4089    +  polyA_signal   bGH poly(A) signal: bovine growth hormone polyadenylation signal
   4093..4114    +  promoter       SV40 promoter (fragment): SV40 enhancer and early promoter
   4135..4563    +  rep_origin     f1 ori (sequence partly withheld): f1 bacteriophage origin of replication; arrow indicates direction of (+) strand synthesis
   4577..4906    +  promoter       SV40 promoter: SV40 enhancer and early promoter
   4973..5764    +  CDS            neo: KKA2_KLEPN - Also known as kan, nptII. Experimental evidence at protein level: Swiss-Prot protein existence level 1. Resistance to kanamycin, neomycin, paromomycin, ribostamycin, butirosin and gentamicin B. From Klebsiella pneumoniae.
   5788..5946    +  CDS            ble (fragment): BLE_KLEPN - Experimental evidence at protein level: Swiss-Prot protein existence level 1. Binding protein with a strong affinity to the bleomycin family of antibiotics. Binds to CL990; an antimitotic-antibiotic compound. From Klebsiella pneumoniae.
   5941..6062    +  polyA_signal   SV40 poly(A) signal: SV40 polyadenylation signal
   6135..6151    -  protein_bind   lac operator: The lac repressor binds to the lac operator to inhibit transcription in E. coli. This inhibition can be relieved by adding lactose or isopropyl-β-D-thiogalactopyranoside (IPTG). lac repressor encoded by lacI
   6159..6189    -  promoter       lac promoter: promoter for the E. coli lac operon
   6204..6225    -  protein_bind   CAP binding site: CAP binding activates transcription in the presence of cAMP. E. coli catabolite activator protein
   6238..6330    -  CDS            lacI (fragment): lac repressor; lacI; The lac repressor binds to the lac operator to inhibit transcription in E. coli. This inhibition can be relieved by adding lactose or isopropyl-β-D-thiogalactopyranoside (IPTG).
   6513..7101    -  rep_origin     ori: high-copy-number ColE1/pMB1/pBR322/pUC origin of replication
   7272..8132    -  CDS            AmpR: β-lactamase; bla; confers resistance to ampicillin, carbenicillin, and related antibiotics
   8133..8237    -  promoter       AmpR promoter: bla
