[The description below was written by a language model from this plasmid's Addgene catalogue record and pLannotate feature annotations shown in this document.]
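Description:
pcDNA3.1(-).TagRFP.T-2A-V5-S199D.Tau2N4R-WPRE is a mammalian expression plasmid built on the pcDNA3.1(-) backbone; the sequenced record is 8,268 nt. It is propagated in E. coli as a high-copy plasmid through its ColE1/pUC-type origin and selected with ampicillin via the β-lactamase gene. The backbone also carries an f1 origin for single-stranded DNA production and an SV40 promoter-driven neomycin phosphotransferase cassette with an SV40 polyadenylation signal, which can be used for G418 selection of transfected mammalian cells. Several short annotated fragments (bom, lacI, ble, a truncated HIV-1 LTR segment) appear to be partial matches to backbone sequence rather than functional parts.

The payload is a single open reading frame transcribed from the CMV immediate-early enhancer/promoter, with a T7 promoter just upstream of it. It encodes the red fluorescent protein TagRFP-T, followed by a 2A peptide (named in the construct title but not separately annotated, lying in the gap between the two adjacent features), a V5 epitope tag, and human 2N4R tau (MAPT) bearing an S199D substitution. Replacing serine with aspartate is a common way to mimic phosphorylation at that residue. Ribosomal skipping at the 2A sequence yields separate TagRFP-T and V5-tagged tau from one transcript. A WPRE downstream of the coding sequence enhances transcript stability and expression, and the bGH polyadenylation signal terminates the message.

The record describes this as a tau propagation ORF. In such a design, cells expressing the construct are marked by red fluorescence, while V5-positive tau in cells lacking the reporter would indicate cell-to-cell transfer. The associated work examined how Alzheimer disease-associated post-translational modification mimics affect tau propagation and uptake.
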