Addgene plasmid #226389: pcDNA3.1(-).TagRFP.T-2A-V5-S199D.Tau2N4R-WPRE
Purpose: Expresses tau propagation ORF with V5 tag on S199D mutant 2N4R tau
Depositing lab: Bradley Hyman. Depositing organization: Massachusetts General Hospital. Publication: Alzheimer disease-associated tau post-translational modification mimics impact tau propagation and uptake. Dickson JR, Sobolewski RGR, Fernandes AR, Cooper JM, Fan Z, Chung M, Donahue C, Oakley DH, Strickland DK, Hyman BT. J Neuropathol Exp Neurol. 2025 Jun 1;84(6):459-470. doi: 10.1093/jnen/nlaf007. PubMed 39984820.
Backbone
  Vector backbone: pcDNA3.1(-)
  Backbone size w/o insert (bp): 5427
  Vector type: Mammalian Expression
Growth in bacteria
  Bacterial resistance: Ampicillin, 100 μg/mL
  Growth temperature: 37°C
  Growth strain: DH5alpha
  Copy number: High Copy
Gene/Insert
  Gene/Insert name: Tau2N4R
  Species: H. sapiens (human); synthetic
  Insert size (bp): 2174
  Mutation: S199D, Tau2N4R
  Entrez Gene: MAPT (a.k.a. DDPAC, FTD1, FTDP-17, MAPTL, MSTD, MTBT1, MTBT2, PPND, PPP1R103, TAU, Tau-PHF6, tau-40)
  Tag / fusion protein: TagRFP.T-2A-V5 (N terminal on insert)
  Cloning method: Other
Terms and licenses: Academic/Nonprofit Terms; Industry Terms: Not Available to Industry
How to cite: pcDNA3.1(-).TagRFP.T-2A-V5-S199D.Tau2N4R-WPRE was a gift from Bradley Hyman (Addgene plasmid # 226389 ; http://n2t.net/addgene:226389 ; RRID:Addgene_226389)
